Addgene plasmid #226323: pSAV108
Purpose: (Empty Backbone) Empty backbone plasmid for genomic insertions into H. neapolitanus neutral site
Depositing lab: David Savage. Depositing organization: University of California, Berkeley. Publication: Conserved and repetitive motifs in an intrinsically disordered protein drive ⍺-carboxysome assembly. Turnsek JB, Oltrogge LM, Savage DF. J Biol Chem. 2024 Jul 4;300(8):107532. doi: 10.1016/j.jbc.2024.107532. PubMed 38971311.
Backbone
  Vector backbone: pSAV108
  Vector type: Bacterial Expression
Growth in bacteria
  Bacterial resistance: Kanamycin, 50 μg/mL
  Growth temperature: 37°C
  Growth strain: DH5alpha
  Copy number: Unknown
Gene/Insert
  Gene/Insert name: None
Terms and licenses: Academic/Nonprofit Terms; Industry Terms: Not Available to Industry
How to cite: pSAV108 was a gift from David Savage (Addgene plasmid # 226323 ; http://n2t.net/addgene:226323 ; RRID:Addgene_226323)
