[The description below was written by a language model from this plasmid's Addgene catalogue record and pLannotate feature annotations shown in this document.]
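Description:
pSAV108 is a 5.8 kb empty-backbone bacterial plasmid designed for inserting genes into a neutral site of the Halothiobacillus neapolitanus genome. It is propagated in E. coli (DH5alpha) using a ColE1/pMB1-type high-copy origin and is selected with kanamycin through the aph(3')-Ia aminoglycoside phosphotransferase gene. Although the origin is annotated as high-copy, the catalogue lists copy number as unknown. Short remnants of the tetracycline resistance gene, rop and the pBR322 bom region are also detected. These appear to be leftover fragments from parental vectors rather than functional elements.

No insert is present. Instead, the plasmid carries an IPTG-inducible expression scaffold. The lac repressor gene lacI, driven by the up-mutated lacIq promoter, lies upstream of a trc promoter with its lac operator. Next come a lacZα cloning region with a CAP binding site, lac promoter, second lac operator, pUC18/19-type multiple cloning site and a lacZα fragment. The region ends with the 5S rRNA segment and the rrnB T1 and T2 transcription terminators. A gene cloned at the polylinker would therefore be held off by LacI until induction, and its transcript would be terminated efficiently.

The annotation does not identify the H. neapolitanus homology arms that would direct recombination into the neutral site. These presumably lie in the unannotated stretches flanking the marker and the expression cassette, but the record does not define their positions. The associated publication concerns α-carboxysome assembly, which suggests the vector is used to place carboxysome-related genes or variants on the chromosome of this chemoautotroph.
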