Features (pLannotate 1.2.2; 20 found; start..end, strand, type, name):
      5..120     -  CDS            TcR (fragment): tetracycline efflux protein; tet; confers resistance to tetracycline
    198..786     +  rep_origin     ori: high-copy-number ColE1/pMB1/pBR322/pUC origin of replication
   1625..2440    +  CDS            KanR: aminoglycoside phosphotransferase; aph(3')-Ia; confers resistance to kanamycin in bacteria or G418 (Geneticin®) in eukaryotes
   2600..2640    -  CDS            rop (fragment): Rop protein, which maintains plasmids at low copy number; rop
   2684..2761    +  promoter       lacIq promoter: lacI (mutant); In the lacIq allele, a single base change in the promoter boosts expression of the lacI gene about 10-fold.
   2762..3844    +  CDS            lacI: lac repressor; lacI; The lac repressor binds to the lac operator to inhibit transcription in E. coli. This inhibition can be relieved by adding lactose or isopropyl-β-D-thiogalactopyranoside (IPTG).
   3886..3903    +  promoter       tet promoter (fragment): E. coli promoter for tetracycline efflux protein gene
   3899..4000    -  CDS            yciV (fragment): RNAAM_ECOLI - Also known as trpH From Escherichia coli (strain K12).
   4076..4105    +  promoter       trc promoter: strong E. coli promoter; hybrid between the trp and lac UV5 promoters
   4113..4129    +  protein_bind   lac operator: The lac repressor binds to the lac operator to inhibit transcription in E. coli. This inhibition can be relieved by adding lactose or isopropyl-β-D-thiogalactopyranoside (IPTG). lac repressor encoded by lacI
   4162..4211    +  CDS            lacI (fragment): lac repressor; lacI; The lac repressor binds to the lac operator to inhibit transcription in E. coli. This inhibition can be relieved by adding lactose or isopropyl-β-D-thiogalactopyranoside (IPTG).
   4224..4245    +  protein_bind   CAP binding site: CAP binding activates transcription in the presence of cAMP. E. coli catabolite activator protein
   4260..4290    +  promoter       lac promoter: promoter for the E. coli lac operon
   4298..4314    +  protein_bind   lac operator: The lac repressor binds to the lac operator to inhibit transcription in E. coli. This inhibition can be relieved by adding lactose or isopropyl-β-D-thiogalactopyranoside (IPTG). lac repressor encoded by lacI
   4351..4407    -  misc_feature   MCS: pUC18/19 multiple cloning site
   4404..4561    +  CDS            lacZα (fragment): LacZα fragment of β-galactosidase; lacZ fragment
   4567..4666    -  misc_feature   bom (fragment): basis of mobility region from pBR322
   4823..4938    +  ncRNA          5S rRNA: Accession: RF00001 - 5S ribosomal RNA
   4942..5028    +  terminator     rrnB T1 terminator: Escherichia coli rrnB; transcription terminator T1 from the E. coli rrnB gene
   5120..5147    +  terminator     rrnB T2 terminator: transcription terminator T2 from the E. coli rrnB gene
>Addgene plasmid #226323 | pSAV108 | addgene full sequence | sequence record 449992 | Addgene NGS Result
GCTCAGAAATTGCATCAACGCATATAGCGCTAGCAGCACGCCATAGTGACTGGCGATGCTGTCGGAATGG
ACGATATCCCGCAAGAGGCCCGGCAGTACCGGCATAACCAAGCCTATGCCCTCATGACCAAAATCCCTTA
ACGTGAGTTTTCGTTCCACTGAGCGTCAGACCCCGTAGAAAAGATCAAAGGATCTTCTTGAGATCCTTTT
TTTCTGCGCGTAATCTGCTGCTTGCAAACAAAAAAACCACCGCTACCAGCGGTGGTTTGTTTGCCGGATC
AAGAGCTACCAACTCTTTTTCCGAAGGTAACTGGCTTCAGCAGAGCGCAGATACCAAATACTGTCCTTCT
AGTGTAGCCGTAGTTAGGCCACCACTTCAAGAACTCTGTAGCACCGCCTACATACCTCGCTCTGCTAATC
CTGTTACCAGTGGCTGCTGCCAGTGGCGATAAGTCGTGTCTTACCGGGTTGGACTCAAGACGATAGTTAC
CGGATAAGGCGCAGCGGTCGGGCTGAACGGGGGGTTCGTGCACACAGCCCAGCTTGGAGCGAACGACCTA
CACCGAACTGAGATACCTACAGCGTGAGCTATGAGAAAGCGCCACGCTTCCCGAAGGGAGAAAGGCGGAC
AGGTATCCGGTAAGCGGCAGGGTCGGAACAGGAGAGCGCACGAGGGAGCTTCCAGGGGGAAACGCCTGGT
ATCTTTATAGTCCTGTCGGGTTTCGCCACCTCTGACTTGAGCGTCGATTTTTGTGATGCTCGTCAGGGGG
GCGGAGCCTATGGAAAAACGCCAGCAACGCGGCCTTTTTACGGTTCCTGGCCTTTTGCTGGCCTTTTGCT
CACATGTTCTTTCCTGCGTTAGGACCCAACGCTGCCCGAGATGCGCCGCGTGCGGCTGCTGGAGATGGCG
GACGCGATGGATATGTTCTGCCACCTGCGACTCAAACTTCTGATCTGGGATGGCACGGGGGTGTGGCTCT
GTCAGCGCCGGTTGCACCGGGGGCATTTTTATTGGCCAAAGCCCGGGGATGATCGGTTTATCATGAGTGC
CGAACACTGGCAGTGGCTGACCACCGGGGTTGACTGGCAGAGGCTCTGCGCCAAGCCACAGGCCCACTGG
CAAGTGTGAGATTTTTCAGGATTTCGTCTTGAAAAATCAGCACATGCAGCCTGGGGTTTGGTATAATCAA
CCTCATGATTTCAAACGCAGAAACCGGTCATTCATCCCCTGAAACGCCCTCCGTGGCGTGGCTGATTGCG
CAACTGGAACTGCGGGATTCTGAGTTGGCAAAACTTGATGCGGCACTGGTGCAACGCAATCAAGACATCC
GCCATTTAACCCAAAATCTTCATGCCAAAGACATCAAGATCAAGGCACTCACCCATGAACTGGCGTATTA
CCGCCGTATCCGCTTCGGGGCCAAAACCGAGGCCATGAGTGCCGAGCAACTGCACCTGTTCGAAGACGAT
CTGGCCGAGGTAGTAAGCTTAGATCGACCTGCAGGGGGGGGGGGAAAGCCACGTTGTGTCTCAAAATCTC
TGATGTTACATTGCACAAGATAAAAATATATCATCATGAACAATAAAACTGTCTGCTTACATAAACAGTA
ATACAAGGGGTGTTATGAGCCATATTCAACGGGAAACGTCTTGCTCGAGGCCGCGATTAAATTCCAACAT
GGATGCTGATTTATATGGGTATAAATGGGCTCGCGATAATGTCGGGCAATCAGGTGCGACAATCTATCGA
TTGTATGGGAAGCCCGATGCGCCAGAGTTGTTTCTGAAACATGGCAAAGGTAGCGTTGCCAATGATGTTA
CAGATGAGATGGTCAGACTAAACTGGCTGACGGAATTTATGCCTCTTCCGACCATCAAGCATTTTATCCG
TACTCCTGATGATGCATGGTTACTCACCACTGCGATCCCCGGGAAAACAGCATTCCAGGTATTAGAAGAA
TATCCTGATTCAGGTGAAAATATTGTTGATGCGCTGGCAGTGTTCCTGCGCCGGTTGCATTCGATTCCTG
TTTGTAATTGTCCTTTTAACAGCGATCGCGTATTTCGACTCGCTCAGGCGCAATCACGAATGAATAACGG
TTTGGTTGATGCGAGTGATTTTGATGACGAGCGTAATGGCTGGCCTGTTGAACAAGTCTGGAAAGAAATG
CATAAGCTTTTGCCATTCTCACCGGATTCAGTCGTCACTCATGGTGATTTCTCACTTGATAACCTTATTT
TTGACGAGGGGAAATTAATAGGTTGTATTGATGTTGGACGAGTCGGAATCGCAGACCGATACCAGGATCT
TGCCATCCTATGGAACTGCCTCGGTGAGTTTTCTCCTTCATTACAGAAACGGCTTTTTCAAAAATATGGT
ATTGATAATCCTGATATGAATAAATTGCAGTTTCATTTGATGCTCGATGAGTTTTTCTAATCAGAATTGG
TTAATTGGTTGTAACACTGGCAGAGCATTACGCTGACTTGACGGGACGGCGGCTTTGTTGAATAAATCGA
ACTTTTGCTGAGTTGAAGGATCAGATCACGCATCTTCCCCTTACAGACAAGCTGTGACCGCCTCCGGGAG
CTGCATGTGTCAGAGGTTTTCACCGTCATCACCGAAACGCGCGAGGCAGCAGATCAATTCGCGCGCGAAG
GCGAAGCGGCATGCATTTACGTTGACACCATCGAATGGTGCAAAACCTTTCGCGGTATGGCATGATAGCG
CCCGGAAGAGAGTCAATTCAGGGTGGTGAATGTGAAACCAGTAACGTTATACGATGTCGCAGAGTATGCC
GGTGTCTCTTATCAGACCGTTTCCCGCGTGGTGAACCAGGCCAGCCACGTTTCTGCGAAAACGCGGGAAA
AAGTGGAAGCGGCGATGGCGGAGCTGAATTACATTCCCAACCGCGTGGCACAACAACTGGCGGGCAAACA
GTCGTTGCTGATTGGCGTTGCCACCTCCAGTCTGGCCCTGCACGCGCCGTCGCAAATTGTCGCGGCGATT
AAATCTCGCGCCGATCAACTGGGTGCCAGCGTGGTGGTGTCGATGGTAGAACGAAGCGGCGTCGAAGCCT
GTAAAGCGGCGGTGCACAATCTTCTCGCGCAACGCGTCAGTGGGCTGATCATTAACTATCCGCTGGATGA
CCAGGATGCCATTGCTGTGGAAGCTGCCTGCACTAATGTTCCGGCGTTATTTCTTGATGTCTCTGACCAG
ACACCCATCAACAGTATTATTTTCTCCCATGAAGACGGTACGCGACTGGGCGTGGAGCATCTGGTCGCAT
TGGGTCACCAGCAAATCGCGCTGTTAGCGGGCCCATTAAGTTCTGTCTCGGCGCGTCTGCGTCTGGCTGG
CTGGCATAAATATCTCACTCGCAATCAAATTCAGCCGATAGCGGAACGGGAAGGCGACTGGAGTGCCATG
TCCGGTTTTCAACAAACCATGCAAATGCTGAATGAGGGCATCGTTCCCACTGCGATGCTGGTTGCCAACG
ATCAGATGGCGCTGGGCGCAATGCGCGCCATTACCGAGTCCGGGCTGCGCGTTGGTGCGGATATCTCGGT
AGTGGGATACGACGATACCGAAGACAGCTCATGTTATATCCCGCCGTTAACCACCATCAAACAGGATTTT
CGCCTGCTGGGGCAAACCAGCGTGGACCGCTTGCTGCAACTCTCTCAGGGCCAGGCGGTGAAGGGCAATC
AGCTGTTGCCCGTGTCACTGGTGAAAAGAAAAACCACCCTGGCGCCCAATACGCAAACCGCCTCTCCCCG
CGCGTTGGCCGATTCATTAATGCAGCTGGCACGACAGGTTTCCCGACTGGAAAGCGGGCAGTGAGCGCAA
CGCAATTAATGTAAGTTAGCGCGAATTGATCTGGTTTGACAGCTTATCATCGACTGCACGGTGCACCAAT
GCTTCTGGCGTCAGGCAGCCATCGGAAGCTGTGGTATGGCTGTGCAGGTCGTAAATCACTGCATAATTCG
TGTCGCTCAAGGCGCACTCCCGTTCTGGATAATGTTTTTTGCGCCGACATCATAACGGTTCTGGCAAATA
TTCTGAAATGAGCTGTTGACAATTAATCATCCGGCTCGTATAATGTGTGGAATTGTGAGCGGATAACAAT
TTCACACAGGAAACAGACCATGTCCAGAGACCATTAATGCAGCTGGCACGACAGGTTTCCCGACTGGAAA
GCGGGCAGTGAGCGCAACGCAATTAATGTGAGTTAGCTCACTCATTAGGCACCCCAGGCTTTACACTTTA
TGCTTCCGGATCGTATGTTGTGTGGAATTGTGAGCGGATAACAATTTCACACAGGAAACAGCTATGACCA
TGATTACGCCAAGCTTGCATGCCTGCAGGTCGACTCTAGAGGATCCCCGGGTACCGAGCTCGAATTCACT
GGCCGTCGTTTTACAACGTCGTGACTGGGAAAACCCTGGCGTTACCCAACTTAATCGCCTTGCAGCACAT
CCCCCTTTCGCCAGCTGGCGTAATAGCGAAGAGGCCCGCACCGATCGCCCTTCCCAACAGTTGCGCAGCC
TGAATGGCGAATGGCGCCTGATGCGGTATTTTCTCCTTACGCATCTGTGCGGTATTTCACACCGCATATG
GTGCACTCTCAGTACAATCTGCTCTGATGCCGCATAGTTAAGCCAGCCCCGACACCCGCCAACACCCGCT
GACGCGCCCTGACGGGCTTGTCTGCTCCCGGCATCCGCTTACAGACAAGCTGGTCTCTAGCGGTTAAGAG
AAGATTTTCAGCCTGATACAGATTAAATCAGAACGCAGAAGCGGTCTGATAAAACAGAATTTGCCTGGCG
GCAGTAGCGCGGTGGTCCCACCTGACCCCATGCCGAACTCAGAAGTGAAACGCCGTAGCGCCGATGGTAG
TGTGGGGTATCCCCATGCGAGAGTAGGGAACTGCCAGGCATCAAATAAAACGAAAGGCTCAGTCGAAAGA
CTGGGCCTTTCGTTTTATCTGTTGTTTGTCGGTGAACGCTCTCCTGAGTAGGACAAATCCGCCGGGAGCG
GATTTGAACGTTGCGAAGCAACGGCCCGGAGGGTGGCGGGCAGGACGCCCGCCATAAACTGCCAGGCATC
AAATTAAGCAGAAGGCCATCCTGACGGATGGCCTTTTCTGGCTGGATGATGGGGCGATTCAGGCCTGGTA
TGAGTCAGCAACACCTTCTTCACGAGGCAGACCTCAGCGCCCCCCCCCCCCTGCAGGTCGATCTGGTAAC
CCCAGCGCGGTTGCTTTGTTCGATCCGCTGGCCGGTAAAACCCCAAGTTATCTATCTGGGAGCTTATCTT
TGGGCCTATCGCAGCAATAGCCTGGATGCGGGGCCGCCGATCGTGGTGTTCGACTATCAAACCGGCCGCA
GTGGTCAACATGCCGCCGAGTTTCTTCAGCACTGGCCAGCCAATGGACCAACCAATGGACCAACCAATGG
ACCAACCAATGTACCAACCAATGGACCAACCAATGGACCAACCAATGGGCAAGGCACCTTGATGGTCGAT
GACTACAGCGGGTACAAAGCCCTGTTCCGTGCGGGCGTGACCGAGCTTGGCTGCTGGGCCCATGCCCGGC
GCAAGTTCTTTGATCTGCACAAGGCCAGCAATCATCCGGTTGCGCACGAGGCACTGTCGCGGATTGCCCG
GTTGTATCTTGCAGAAGAAGAGGCCCAAGGCATGGACATTGCGGGGCGGATGCAACACCGTGCCCTGCAC
AGCCTGCCGCAGTTGCAGGACATGCACCAGTG
